Addgene plasmid #32437: LHP1033 - EYFP-Cterm
Depositing lab: Linda Hicke. Depositing organization: Northwestern University.
Backbone
  Vector backbone: pCR2.1 TOPO
  Backbone manufacturer: Invitrogen
  Vector type: Cloning
Growth in bacteria
  Bacterial resistance: Ampicillin and Kanamycin, 100 & 50 μg/mL
  Growth temperature: 37°C
  Growth strain: DH5alpha
  Copy number: High Copy
Gene/Insert
  Gene/Insert name: EYFP
  Cloning method: TOPO Cloning
  Sequencing primers: 5′ M13 reverse; 3′ M13 Forward
Terms and licenses: Academic/Nonprofit Terms; Industry Terms: Not Available to Industry
Depositor comments: For the addition of EYFP to the C-terminus of another cDNA by cloning the cDNA into the BamHI site (of the original pCR2.1 TOPO).
How to cite: LHP1033 - EYFP-Cterm was a gift from Linda Hicke (Addgene plasmid # 32437 ; http://n2t.net/addgene:32437 ; RRID:Addgene_32437)
