[The description below was written by a language model from this plasmid's Addgene catalogue record.]
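Description:
LHP1033 - EYFP-Cterm is a bacterial cloning plasmid built on the pCR2.1 TOPO backbone, into which the coding sequence for enhanced yellow fluorescent protein (EYFP) was inserted by TOPO cloning. It is maintained as a high-copy plasmid in standard E. coli cloning strains and carries both ampicillin and kanamycin resistance, consistent with the dual markers of the pCR2.1 backbone. The insert lies between the backbone's M13 forward and M13 reverse primer sites, which are the recorded sequencing primers and can be used to check the insert and any junctions created later.

According to the depositor, the plasmid serves as an intermediate for making C-terminal EYFP fusions. A cDNA of interest is cloned into the BamHI site belonging to the original pCR2.1 TOPO polylinker, so that EYFP is added to the C-terminus of the encoded protein. For this to work, the cDNA would need to lack a stop codon and be joined in frame with EYFP, although the record gives no details of the reading frame or of any linker sequence at the junction.

The record lists the vector type only as cloning and does not describe a promoter for expression in yeast, mammalian or other eukaryotic cells, nor any additional tags or regulatory elements. The assembled fusion would therefore presumably be moved into a suitable expression vector for fluorescence-based localisation or detection studies, but the record does not state this step. No feature table was supplied, so the orientation of EYFP and its exact position relative to the BamHI site cannot be confirmed here.
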