>Addgene plasmid #32437 | LHP1033 - EYFP-Cterm | addgene partial sequence | sequence record 37875 | M13rev
GCTGGATCACTAGTACGGCCGCCAGTGTGCTGGAATTCGCCCTTACGGTACCGCGGGCCCGGGATCCACC
GGTCGCCACCATGGTGAGCAAGGGCGAGGAGCTGTTCACCGGGGTGGTGCCCATCCTGGTCGAGCTGGAC
GGCGACGTAAACGGCCACAAGTTCAGCGTGTCCGGCGAGGGCGAGGGCGATGCCACCTACGGCAAGCTGA
CCCTGAAGTTCATCTGCACCACCGGCAAGCTGCCCGTGCCCTGGCCCACCCTCGTGACCACCTTCGGCTA
CGGCCTGCAGTGCTTCGCCCGCTACCCCGACCACATGAAGCAGCACGACTTCTTCAAGTCCGCCATGCCC
GAAGGCTACGTCCAGGAGCGCACCATCTTCTTCAAGGACGACGGCAACTACAAGACCCGCGCCGAGGTGA
AGTTCGAGGGCGACACCCTGGTGAACCGCATCGAGCTGAAGGGCATCGACTTCAAGGAGGACGGCAACAT
CCTGGGGCACAAGCTGGAGTACAACTACAACAGCCACAACGTCTATATCATGGCCGACAAGCAGAAGAAC
GGCATCAAGGTGAACTTCAAGATCCGCCACAACATCGAGGACGGCAGCGTGCAGCTCGCCGACCACTACC
AGCAGAACACCCCCATCGGCGACGGCCCCGTGCTGCTGCCCGACAACCACTACCTGAGCTACCAGTCCGC
CCTGAGCAAAGACCCCAACGAGAAGCGCGATCACATGGTCCTGCTGGAGTTCGTGACCGCCGCCGGGATC
ACTCTCGGCATGGACGAGCTGTACAAGTAAAGCGGCCGCGACTCTAGACTGCAGGTCGAC
